Addgene plasmid #132190: pDONR221_SLC43A2
Purpose: Gateway entry clone with codon-optimized ORF sequence for subcloning into custom expression vectors
Depositing lab: RESOLUTE Consortium & Giulio Superti-Furga. Depositing organization: CeMM Research Center for Molecular Medicine. Publication: The RESOLUTE consortium: unlocking SLC transporters for drug discovery. Superti-Furga G, Lackner D, Wiedmer T, Ingles-Prieto A, Barbosa B, Girardi E, Goldmann U, Gurtl B, Klavins K, Klimek C, Lindinger S, Lineiro-Retes E, Muller AC, Onstein S, Redinger G, Reil D, Sedlyarov V, Wolf G, Crawford M, Everley R, ... Steppan CM. Nat Rev Drug Discov. 2020 Jul;19(7):429-430. doi: 10.1038/d41573-020-00056-6. PubMed 32265506.
Backbone
  Vector backbone: pDONR221
  Backbone manufacturer: Thermo Fisher Scientific
  Backbone size w/o insert (bp): 2550
  Vector type: Mammalian Expression
Growth in bacteria
  Bacterial resistance: Kanamycin, 50 μg/mL
  Growth temperature: 37°C
  Growth strain: Stbl3
  Copy number: High Copy
Gene/Insert
  Gene/Insert name: SLC43A2 (alt name: MGC34680)
  Species: H. sapiens (human)
  Insert size (bp): 1707
  Entrez Gene: SLC43A2 (a.k.a. LAT4, FLJ23848, MGC34680)
  Cloning method: Gateway Cloning
  Sequencing primers: 5′ M13-fwd; 3′ M13-rev
Terms and licenses: Academic/Nonprofit Terms; Industry Terms
Depositor comments: For more information on the full Resolute plasmid collection, please see www.addgene.org/depositor-collections/re-solute/. Please provide your feedback on this plasmid to the RESOLUTE consortium by filling out their RESOLUTE repository feedback form: https://forms.office.com/Pages/ResponsePage.aspx?id=0e05yklzmkS7rjFGQL4N7z4feCLQvEJAmVcOCM_u885UN1JJRko0Ukg4TVQwNTZLOUxPQVJWT1NHUCQlQCN0PWcu
How to cite: pDONR221_SLC43A2 was a gift from RESOLUTE Consortium & Giulio Superti-Furga (Addgene plasmid # 132190 ; http://n2t.net/addgene:132190 ; RRID:Addgene_132190)
