[The description below was written by a language model from this plasmid's Addgene catalogue record and pLannotate feature annotations shown in this document.]
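Description:
pDONR221_SLC43A2 is a Gateway entry clone built on the commercial pDONR221 backbone, carrying a codon-optimized open reading frame for human SLC43A2, also known as LAT4. This solute carrier mediates sodium-, chloride- and pH-independent transport of large neutral amino acids. The sequenced plasmid is 4,257 nt, and the 1,707 bp coding sequence sits between attL1 and attL2 recombination sites. This arrangement is the product of a BP reaction into the donor vector and allows the ORF to be moved directionally into any attR-containing destination vector through an LR Clonase reaction. The plasmid is maintained in E. coli at high copy from a ColE1/pUC-type origin and is selected with kanamycin through an aminoglycoside phosphotransferase gene.

Although the catalogue lists the vector type as mammalian expression, the feature table shows no eukaryotic promoter or polyadenylation signal around the insert. Expression in cells therefore depends on transfer into a suitable destination vector, consistent with the stated purpose of subcloning into custom expression vectors. Upstream of attL1 lie the rrnB T1 and T2 transcription terminators, which shield the insert from read-through transcription in bacteria. A T7 promoter lies just beyond attL2 on the opposite strand, pointing back toward the insert. The short lacI and lacZα fragments annotated near the terminators are backbone remnants rather than functional genes. M13 forward and reverse primer sites flank the cassette for sequence verification. The record does not say whether the ORF ends in a stop codon, so suitability for C-terminal fusions cannot be judged from it. The clone is one member of a large consortium collection of SLC transporter constructs assembled to support the study of these transporters for drug discovery.
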