Features (pLannotate 1.2.2; 10 found; start..end, strand, type, name):
    121..213     +  CDS            lacI (fragment): lac repressor; lacI; The lac repressor binds to the lac operator to inhibit transcription in E. coli. This inhibition can be relieved by adding lactose or isopropyl-β-D-thiogalactopyranoside (IPTG).
    268..295     -  terminator     rrnB T2 terminator: transcription terminator T2 from the E. coli rrnB gene
    427..470     +  terminator     rrnB T1 terminator: Escherichia coli rrnB; transcription terminator T1 from the E. coli rrnB gene
    517..553     -  CDS            lacZα (fragment): LacZα fragment of β-galactosidase; lacZ fragment
    569..668     +  protein_bind   attL1: mutant version of attL; recombination site for the Gateway® LR reaction LR Clonase™
    674..2380    +  CDS            SLC43A2: LAT4_HUMAN - Also known as LAT4. Experimental evidence at protein level: Swiss-Prot protein existence level 1. Sodium-, chloride-, and pH-independent high affinity transport of large neutral amino acids. From Homo sapiens (Human).
   2382..2481    -  protein_bind   attL2: mutant version of attL; recombination site for the Gateway® LR reaction LR Clonase™
   2499..2517    -  promoter       T7 promoter: promoter for bacteriophage T7 RNA polymerase
   2651..3460    +  CDS            KanR: aminoglycoside phosphotransferase; aph(3')-Ia; confers resistance to kanamycin in bacteria or G418 (Geneticin®) in eukaryotes
   3607..4195    +  rep_origin     ori: high-copy-number ColE1/pMB1/pBR322/pUC origin of replication
>Addgene plasmid #132190 | pDONR221_SLC43A2 | addgene full sequence | sequence record 261147 | Addgene NGS Result
CTTTCCTGCGTTATCCCCTGATTCTGTGGATAACCGTATTACCGCCTTTGAGTGAGCTGATACCGCTCGC
CGCAGCCGAACGACCGAGCGCAGCGAGTCAGTGAGCGAGGAAGCGGAAGAGCGCCCAATACGCAAACCGC
CTCTCCCCGCGCGTTGGCCGATTCATTAATGCAGCTGGCACGACAGGTTTCCCGACTGGAAAGCGGGCAG
TGAGCGCAACGCAATTAATACGCGTACCGCTAGCCAGGAAGAGTTTGTAGAAACGCAAAAAGGCCATCCG
TCAGGATGGCCTTCTGCTTAGTTTGATGCCTGGCAGTTTATGGCGGGCGTCCTGCCCGCCACCCTCCGGG
CCGTTGCTTCACAACGTTCAAATCCGCTCCCGGCGGATTTGTCCTACTCAGGAGAGCGTTCACCGACAAA
CAACAGATAAAACGAAAGGCCCAGTCTTCCGACTGAGCCTTTCGTTTTATTTGATGCCTGGCAGTTCCCT
ACTCTCGCGTTAACGCTAGCATGGATGTTTTCCCAGTCACGACGTTGTAAAACGACGGCCAGTCTTAAGC
TCGGGCCCCAAATAATGATTTTATTTTGACTGATAGTGACCTGTTCGTTGCAACACATTGATGAGCAATG
CTTTTTTATAATGCCAACTTTGTACAAAAAAGCAGGCTCCACCATGGCACCCACCCTGGCAACAGCACAC
CGGAGAAGGTGGTGGATGGCATGCACCGCCGTGCTGGAGAACCTGCTGTTCTCTGCCGTGCTGCTGGGAT
GGGGAAGCCTGCTGATCATGCTGAAGAGCGAGGGCTTTTACTCCTATCTGTGCACCGAGCCAGAGAACGT
GACCAATGGAACAGTGGGAGGAACAGCAGAGCCAGGACACGAGGAGGTGTCCTGGATGAACGGCTGGCTG
TCTTGTCAGGCCCAGGACGAGATGCTGAATCTGGCCTTCACCGTGGGCTCCTTTCTGCTGTCTGCCATCA
CACTGCCCCTGGGCATCGTGATGGATAAGTACGGCCCTAGAAAGCTGAGGCTGCTGGGATCCGCCTGCTT
CGCCGTGTCTTGTCTGCTGATCGCCTATGGCGCCAGCAAGCCTAACGCCCTGTCCGTGCTGATCTTTATC
GCCCTGGCCCTGAATGGCTTCGGCGGCATGTGCATGACCTTTACAAGCCTGACCCTGCCAAATATGTTCG
GCGACCTGCGGAGCACCTTCATCGCCCTGATGATCGGCTCTTACGCAAGCTCCGCCGTGACCTTCCCAGG
CATCAAGCTGATCTATGATGCCGGCGTGTCTTTTATCGTGGTGCTGGTGGTGTGGGCAGGATGCAGCGGC
CTGGTGTTCCTGAACTGTTTCTTTAATTGGCCACTGGAGCCCTTTCCTGGCCCAGAGGACATGGATTACT
CTGTGAAGATCAAGTTCAGCTGGCTGGGCTTTGACCACAAGATCACCGGCAAGCAGTTCTATAAGCAGGT
GACCACAGTGGGCCGCCGGCTGAGCGTGGGCTCTAGCATGCGGTCCGCCAAGGAGCAGGTGGCCCTGCAG
GAGGGCCACAAGCTGTGCCTGAGCACAGTGGACCTGGAGGTGAAGTGTCAGCCTGATGCCGCCGTGGCCC
CATCCTTCATGCACAGCGTGTTTTCCCCCATCCTGCTGCTGTCTCTGGTGACCATGTGCGTGACACAGCT
GCGCCTGATCTTCTACATGGGCGCCATGAACAATATCCTGAAGTTTCTGGTGAGCGGCGATCAGAAGACC
GTGGGCCTGTACACATCCATCTTCGGCGTGCTGCAGCTGCTGTGCCTGCTGACCGCACCTGTGATCGGCT
ATATCATGGACTGGCGGCTGAAGGAGTGTGAGGATGCCTCCGAGGAGCCAGAGGAGAAGGACGCCAACCA
GGGCGAGAAGAAGAAGAAGAAGCGGGATCGGCAGATCCAGAAGATCACCAACGCCATGAGAGCCTTCGCC
TTTACAAATCTGCTGCTGGTGGGCTTCGGCGTGACCTGTCTGATCCCCAATCTGCCTCTGCAGATCCTGA
GCTTCATCCTGCACACAATCGTGAGGGGCTTTATCCACTCCGCCGTGGGAGGACTGTACGCAGCCGTGTA
TCCATCTACCCAGTTTGGCAGCCTGACAGGCCTGCAGTCTCTGATCAGCGCCCTGTTCGCACTGCTGCAG
CAGCCTCTGTTTCTGGCAATGATGGGACCACTGCAGGGCGACCCACTGTGGGTGAACGTGGGACTGCTGC
TGCTGTCCCTGCTGGGCTTCTGCCTGCCTCTGTACCTGATCTGTTATAGAAGGCAGCTGGAGAGGCAGCT
GCAGCAGAGGCAGGAGGACGATAAGCTGTTCCTGAAGATCAACGGCTCCTCTAATCAGGAGGCCTTTGTG
GACCCAGCTTTCTTGTACAAAGTTGGCATTATAAGAAAGCATTGCTTATCAATTTGTTGCAACGAACAGG
TCACTATCAGTCAAAATAAAATCATTATTTGCCATCCAGCTGATATCCCCTATAGTGAGTCGTATTACAT
GGTCATAGCTGTTTCCTGGCAGCTCTGGCCCGTGTCTCAAAATCTCTGATGTTACATTGCACAAGATAAA
AATATATCATCATGAACAATAAAACTGTCTGCTTACATAAACAGTAATACAAGGGGTGTTATGAGCCATA
TTCAACGGGAAACGTCGAGGCCGCGATTAAATTCCAACATGGATGCTGATTTATATGGGTATAAATGGGC
TCGCGATAATGTCGGGCAATCAGGTGCGACAATCTATCGCTTGTATGGGAAGCCCGATGCGCCAGAGTTG
TTTCTGAAACATGGCAAAGGTAGCGTTGCCAATGATGTTACAGATGAGATGGTCAGACTAAACTGGCTGA
CGGAATTTATGCCTCTTCCGACCATCAAGCATTTTATCCGTACTCCTGATGATGCATGGTTACTCACCAC
TGCGATCCCCGGAAAAACAGCATTCCAGGTATTAGAAGAATATCCTGATTCAGGTGAAAATATTGTTGAT
GCGCTGGCAGTGTTCCTGCGCCGGTTGCATTCGATTCCTGTTTGTAATTGTCCTTTTAACAGCGATCGCG
TATTTCGTCTCGCTCAGGCGCAATCACGAATGAATAACGGTTTGGTTGATGCGAGTGATTTTGATGACGA
GCGTAATGGCTGGCCTGTTGAACAAGTCTGGAAAGAAATGCATAAACTTTTGCCATTCTCACCGGATTCA
GTCGTCACTCATGGTGATTTCTCACTTGATAACCTTATTTTTGACGAGGGGAAATTAATAGGTTGTATTG
ATGTTGGACGAGTCGGAATCGCAGACCGATACCAGGATCTTGCCATCCTATGGAACTGCCTCGGTGAGTT
TTCTCCTTCATTACAGAAACGGCTTTTTCAAAAATATGGTATTGATAATCCTGATATGAATAAATTGCAG
TTTCATTTGATGCTCGATGAGTTTTTCTAATCAGAATTGGTTAATTGGTTGTAACACTGGCAGAGCATTA
CGCTGACTTGACGGGACGGCGCAAGCTCATGACCAAAATCCCTTAACGTGAGTTACGCGTCGTTCCACTG
AGCGTCAGACCCCGTAGAAAAGATCAAAGGATCTTCTTGAGATCCTTTTTTTCTGCGCGTAATCTGCTGC
TTGCAAACAAAAAAACCACCGCTACCAGCGGTGGTTTGTTTGCCGGATCAAGAGCTACCAACTCTTTTTC
CGAAGGTAACTGGCTTCAGCAGAGCGCAGATACCAAATACTGTTCTTCTAGTGTAGCCGTAGTTAGGCCA
CCACTTCAAGAACTCTGTAGCACCGCCTACATACCTCGCTCTGCTAATCCTGTTACCAGTGGCTGCTGCC
AGTGGCGATAAGTCGTGTCTTACCGGGTTGGACTCAAGACGATAGTTACCGGATAAGGCGCAGCGGTCGG
GCTGAACGGGGGGTTCGTGCACACAGCCCAGCTTGGAGCGAACGACCTACACCGAACTGAGATACCTACA
GCGTGAGCTATGAGAAAGCGCCACGCTTCCCGAAGGGAGAAAGGCGGACAGGTATCCGGTAAGCGGCAGG
GTCGGAACAGGAGAGCGCACGAGGGAGCTTCCAGGGGGAAACGCCTGGTATCTTTATAGTCCTGTCGGGT
TTCGCCACCTCTGACTTGAGCGTCGATTTTTGTGATGCTCGTCAGGGGGGCGGAGCCTATGGAAAAACGC
CAGCAACGCGGCCTTTTTACGGTTCCTGGCCTTTTGCTGGCCTTTTGCTCACATGTT
