>Addgene plasmid #132190 | pDONR221_SLC43A2 | depositor partial sequence | sequence record 253780 | Codon-optimized ORF of SLC43A2
ATGGCACCCACCCTGGCAACAGCACACCGGAGAAGGTGGTGGATGGCATGCACCGCCGTGCTGGAGAACC
TGCTGTTCTCTGCCGTGCTGCTGGGATGGGGAAGCCTGCTGATCATGCTGAAGAGCGAGGGCTTTTACTC
CTATCTGTGCACCGAGCCAGAGAACGTGACCAATGGAACAGTGGGAGGAACAGCAGAGCCAGGACACGAG
GAGGTGTCCTGGATGAACGGCTGGCTGTCTTGTCAGGCCCAGGACGAGATGCTGAATCTGGCCTTCACCG
TGGGCTCCTTTCTGCTGTCTGCCATCACACTGCCCCTGGGCATCGTGATGGATAAGTACGGCCCTAGAAA
GCTGAGGCTGCTGGGATCCGCCTGCTTCGCCGTGTCTTGTCTGCTGATCGCCTATGGCGCCAGCAAGCCT
AACGCCCTGTCCGTGCTGATCTTTATCGCCCTGGCCCTGAATGGCTTCGGCGGCATGTGCATGACCTTTA
CAAGCCTGACCCTGCCAAATATGTTCGGCGACCTGCGGAGCACCTTCATCGCCCTGATGATCGGCTCTTA
CGCAAGCTCCGCCGTGACCTTCCCAGGCATCAAGCTGATCTATGATGCCGGCGTGTCTTTTATCGTGGTG
CTGGTGGTGTGGGCAGGATGCAGCGGCCTGGTGTTCCTGAACTGTTTCTTTAATTGGCCACTGGAGCCCT
TTCCTGGCCCAGAGGACATGGATTACTCTGTGAAGATCAAGTTCAGCTGGCTGGGCTTTGACCACAAGAT
CACCGGCAAGCAGTTCTATAAGCAGGTGACCACAGTGGGCCGCCGGCTGAGCGTGGGCTCTAGCATGCGG
TCCGCCAAGGAGCAGGTGGCCCTGCAGGAGGGCCACAAGCTGTGCCTGAGCACAGTGGACCTGGAGGTGA
AGTGTCAGCCTGATGCCGCCGTGGCCCCATCCTTCATGCACAGCGTGTTTTCCCCCATCCTGCTGCTGTC
TCTGGTGACCATGTGCGTGACACAGCTGCGCCTGATCTTCTACATGGGCGCCATGAACAATATCCTGAAG
TTTCTGGTGAGCGGCGATCAGAAGACCGTGGGCCTGTACACATCCATCTTCGGCGTGCTGCAGCTGCTGT
GCCTGCTGACCGCACCTGTGATCGGCTATATCATGGACTGGCGGCTGAAGGAGTGTGAGGATGCCTCCGA
GGAGCCAGAGGAGAAGGACGCCAACCAGGGCGAGAAGAAGAAGAAGAAGCGGGATCGGCAGATCCAGAAG
ATCACCAACGCCATGAGAGCCTTCGCCTTTACAAATCTGCTGCTGGTGGGCTTCGGCGTGACCTGTCTGA
TCCCCAATCTGCCTCTGCAGATCCTGAGCTTCATCCTGCACACAATCGTGAGGGGCTTTATCCACTCCGC
CGTGGGAGGACTGTACGCAGCCGTGTATCCATCTACCCAGTTTGGCAGCCTGACAGGCCTGCAGTCTCTG
ATCAGCGCCCTGTTCGCACTGCTGCAGCAGCCTCTGTTTCTGGCAATGATGGGACCACTGCAGGGCGACC
CACTGTGGGTGAACGTGGGACTGCTGCTGCTGTCCCTGCTGGGCTTCTGCCTGCCTCTGTACCTGATCTG
TTATAGAAGGCAGCTGGAGAGGCAGCTGCAGCAGAGGCAGGAGGACGATAAGCTGTTCCTGAAGATCAAC
GGCTCCTCTAATCAGGAGGCCTTTGTG
